>Addgene plasmid #73667 | pSIREN-RetroQ-BPTF-sh3 | depositor full sequence | sequence record 138086 | Full Plasmid Sequence
TCCGCGTTACATAACTTACGGTAAATGGCCCGCCTGGCTGACCGCCCAACGACCCCCGCCCATTGACGTC
AATAATGACGTATGTTCCCATAGTAACGCCAATAGGGACTTTCCATTGACGTCAATGGGTGGAGTATTTA
CGGTAAACTGCCCACTTGGCAGTACATCAAGTGTATCATATGCCAAGTACGCCCCCTATTGACGTCAATG
ACGGTAAATGGCCCGCCTGGCATTATGCCCAGTACATGACCTTATGGGACTTTCCTACTTGGCAGTACAT
CTACGTATTAGTCATCGCTATTACCATGGTGATGCGGTTTTGGCAGTACATCAATGGGCGTGGATAGCGG
TTTGACTCACGGGGATTTCCAAGTCTCCACCCCATTGACGTCAATGGGAGTTTGTTTTGGCACCAAAATC
AACGGGACTTTCCAAAATGTCGTAACAACTCCGCCCCATTGACGCAAATGGGCGGTAGGCGTGTACGGTG
GGAGGTCTATATAAGCAGAGCTCAATAAAAGAGCCCACAACCCCTCACTCGGCGCGCCAGTCTTCCGATA
GACTGCGTCGCCCGGGTACCCGTATTCCCAATAAAGCCTCTTGCTGTTTGCATCCGAATCGTGGTCTCGC
TGTTCCTTGGGAGGGTCTCCTCTGAGTGATTGACTACCCACGACGGGGGTCTTTCATTTGGGGGCTCGTC
CGGGATTTGGAGACCCCTGCCCAGGGACCACCGACCCACCACCGGGAGGTAAGCTGGCCAGCAACTTATC
TGTGTCTGTCCGATTGTCTAGTGTCTATGTTTGATGTTATGCGCCTGCGTCTGTACTAGTTAGCTAACTA
GCTCTGTATCTGGCGGACCCGTGGTGGAACTGACGAGTTCTGAACACCCGGCCGCAACCCTGGGAGACGT
CCCAGGGACTTTGGGGGCCGTTTTTGTGGCCCGACCTGAGGAAGGGAGTCGATGTGGAATCCGACCCCGT
CAGGATATGTGGTTCTGGTAGGAGACGAGAACCTAAAACAGTTCCCGCCTCCGTCTGAATTTTTGCTTTC
GGTTTGGAACCGAAGCCGCGCGTCTTGTCTGCTGCAGCGCTGCAGCATCGTTCTGTGTTGTCTCTGTCTG
ACTGTGTTTCTGTATTTGTCTGAAAATTAGGGCCAGACTGTTACCACTCCCTTAAGTTTGACCTTAGGTC
ACTGGAAAGATGTCGAGCGGATCGCTCACAACCAGTCGGTAGATGTCAAGAAGAGACGTTGGGTTACCTT
CTGCTCTGCAGAATGGCCAACCTTTAACGTCGGATGGCCGCGAGACGGCACCTTTAACCGAGACCTCATC
ACCCAGGTTAAGATCAAGGTCTTTTCACCTGGCCCGCATGGACACCCAGACCAGGTCCCCTACATCGTGA
CCTGGGAAGCCTTGGCTTTTGACCCCCCTCCCTGGGTCAAGCCCTTTGTACACCCTAAGCCTCCGCCTCC
TCTTCCTCCATCCGCCCCGTCTCTCCCCCTTGAACCTCCTCGTTCGACCCCGCCTCGATCCTCCCTTTAT
CCAGCCCTCACTCCTTCTCTAGGCGCCGGAATTGAAGATCTGGGCAGGAAGAGGGCCTATTTCCCATGAT
TCCTTCATATTTGCATATACGATACAAGGCTGTTAGAGAGATAATTAGAATTAATTTGACTGTAAACACA
AAGATATTAGTACAAAATACGTGACGTAGAAAGTAATAATTTCTTGGGTAGTTTGCAGTTTTAAAATTAT
GTTTTAAAATGGACTATCATATGCTTACCGTAACTTGAAAGTATTTCGATTTCTTGGCTTTATATATCTT
GTGGAAAGGACGAGGATCCGCGACGATGACTCCGATTATTTCAAGAGAATAATCGGAGTCATCGTCGTTT
TTTACGCGTGAATTCTACCGGGTAGGGGAGGCGCTTTTCCCAAGGCAGTCTGGAGCATGCGCTTTAGCAG
CCCCGCTGGGCACTTGGCGCTACACAAGTGGCCTCTGGCCTCGCACACATTCCACATCCACCGGTAGGCG
CCAACCGGCTCCGTTCTTTGGTGGCCCCTTCGCGCCACCTTCTACTCCTCCCCTAGTCAGGAAGTTCCCC
CCCGCCCCGCAGCTCGCGTCGTGCAGGACGTGACAAATGGAAGTAGCACGTCTCACTAGTCTCGTGCAGA
TGGACAGCACCGCTGAGCAATGGAAGCGGGTAGGCCTTTGGGGCAGCGGCCAATAGCAGCTTTGCTCCTT
CGCTTTCTGGGCTCAGAGGCTGGGAAGGGGTGGGTCCGGGGGCGGGCTCAGGGGCGGGCTCAGGGGCGGG
GCGGGCGCCCGAAGGTCCTCCGGAGGCCCGGCATTCTGCACGCTTCAAAAGCGCACGTCTGCCGCGCTGT
TCTCCTCTTCCTCATCTCCGGGCCTTTCGACCTGCAGCCCAAGCTTACCATGACCGAGTACAAGCCCACG
GTGCGCCTCGCCACCCGCGACGACGTCCCCAGGGCCGTACGCACCCTCGCCGCCGCGTTCGCCGACTACC
CCGCCACGCGCCACACCGTCGATCCGGACCGCCACATCGAGCGGGTCACCGAGCTGCAAGAACTCTTCCT
CACGCGCGTCGGGCTCGACATCGGCAAGGTGTGGGTCGCGGACGACGGCGCCGCGGTGGCGGTCTGGACC
ACGCCGGAGAGCGTCGAAGCGGGGGCGGTGTTCGCCGAGATCGGCCCGCGCATGGCCGAGTTGAGCGGTT
CCCGGCTGGCCGCGCAGCAACAGATGGAAGGCCTCCTGGCGCCGCACCGGCCCAAGGAGCCCGCGTGGTT
CCTGGCCACCGTCGGCGTCTCGCCCGACCACCAGGGCAAGGGTCTGGGCAGCGCCGTCGTGCTCCCCGGA
GTGGAGGCGGCCGAGCGCGCCGGGGTGCCCGCCTTCCTGGAGACCTCCGCGCCCCGCAACCTCCCCTTCT
ACGAGCGGCTCGGCTTCACCGTCACCGCCGACGTCGAGGTGCCCGAAGGACCGCGCACCTGGTGCATGAC
CCGCAAGCCCGGTGCCTGACGCCCGCCCCACGACCCGCAGCGCCCGACCGAAAGGAGCGCACGACCCCAT
GCATCGGCGTCTCGAGATATCAGTGGTCCAGGCTCTAGTTTTGACTCAACAATATCACCAGCTGAAGCCT
ATAGAGTACGAGCCATAGATAAAATAAAAGATTTTATTTAGTCTCCAGAAAAAGGGGGGAATGAAAGACC
CCACCTGTAGGTTTGGCAAGCTAGCTTAAGTAACGCCATTTTGCAAGGCATGGAAAAATACATAACTGAG
AATAGAGAAGTTCAGATCAAGGTCAGGAACAGATGGAACAGGGTCGACCCTAGAGAACCATCAGATGTTT
CCAGGGTGCCCCAAGGACCTGAAATGACCCTGTGCCTTATTTGAACTAACCAATCAGTTCGCTTCTCGCT
TCTGTTCGCGCGCTTCTGCTCCCCGAGCTCAATAAAAGAGCCCACAACCCCTCACTCGGGGCGCCAGTCC
TCCGATTGACTGAGTCGCCCGGGTACCCGTGTATCCAATAAACCCTCTTGCAGTTGCATCCGACTTGTGG
TCTCGCTGTTCCTTGGGAGGGTCTCCTCTGAGTGATTGACTACCCGTCAGCGGGGGTCTTTCATTTGGGG
GCTCGTCCGGGATCGGGAGACCCCTGCCCAGGGACCACCGACCCACCACCGGGAGGTAAGCTGGCTGCCT
CGCGCGTTTCGGTGATGACGGTGAAAACCTCTGACACATGCAGCTCCCGGAGACGGTCACAGCTTGTCTG
TAAGCGGATGCCGGGAGCAGACAAGCCCGTCAGGGCGCGTCAGCGGGTGTTGGCGGGTGTCGGGGCGCAG
CCATGACCCAGTCACGTAGCGATAGCGGAGTGTAGATCCGGCTGTGGAATGTGTGTCAGTTAGGGTGTGG
AAAGTCCCCAGGCTCCCCAGCAGGCAGAAGTATGCAAAGCATGCATCTCAATTAGTCAGCAACCAGGTGT
GGAAAGTCCCCAGGCTCCCCAGCAGGCAGAAGTATGCAAAGCATGCATCTCAATTAGTCAGCAACCATAG
TCCCGCCCCTAACTCCGCCCATCCCGCCCCTAACTCCGCCCAGTTCCGCCCATTCTCCGCCCCATGGCTG
ACTAATTTTTTTTATTTATGCAGAGGCCGAGGCCGCCTCGGCCTCTGAGCTATTCCAGAAGTAGTGAGGA
GGCTTTTTTGGAGGCCTAGGCTTTTGCAAAAAGCTTACTGGCTTAACTATGCGGCATCAGAGCAGATTGT
ACTGAGAGTGCACCATATGCGGTGTGAAATACCGCACAGATGCGTAAGGAGAAAATACCGCATCAGGCGC
TCTTCCGCTTCCTCGCTCACTGACTCGCTGCGCTCGGTCGTTCGGCTGCGGCGAGCGGTATCAGCTCACT
CAAAGGCGGTAATACGGTTATCCACAGAATCAGGGGATAACGCAGGAAAGAACATGTGAGCAAAAGGCCA
GCAAAAGGCCAGGAACCGTAAAAAGGCCGCGTTGCTGGCGTTTTTCCATAGGCTCCGCCCCCCTGACGAG
CATCACAAAAATCGACGCTCAAGTCAGAGGTGGCGAAACCCGACAGGACTATAAAGATACCAGGCGTTTC
CCCCTGGAAGCTCCCTCGTGCGCTCTCCTGTTCCGACCCTGCCGCTTACCGGATACCTGTCCGCCTTTCT
CCCTTCGGGAAGCGTGGCGCTTTCTCATAGCTCACGCTGTAGGTATCTCAGTTCGGTGTAGGTCGTTCGC
TCCAAGCTGGGCTGTGTGCACGAACCCCCCGTTCAGCCCGACCGCTGCGCCTTATCCGGTAACTATCGTC
TTGAGTCCAACCCGGTAAGACACGACTTATCGCCACTGGCAGCAGCCACTGGTAACAGGATTAGCAGAGC
GAGGTATGTAGGCGGTGCTACAGAGTTCTTGAAGTGGTGGCCTAACTACGGCTACACTAGAAGGACAGTA
TTTGGTATCTGCGCTCTGCTGAAGCCAGTTACCTTCGGAAAAAGAGTTGGTAGCTCTTGATCCGGCAAAC
AAACCACCGCTGGTAGCGGTGGTTTTTTTGTTTGCAAGCAGCAGATTACGCGCAGAAAAAAAGGATCTCA
AGAAGATCCTTTGATCTTTTCTACGGGGTCTGACGCTCAGTGGAACGAAAACTCACGTTAAGGGATTTTG
GTCATGAGATTATCAAAAAGGATCTTCACCTAGATCCTTTTAAATTAAAAATGAAGTTTTAAATCAATCT
AAAGTATATATGAGTAAACTTGGTCTGACAGTTACCAATGCTTAATCAGTGAGGCACCTATCTCAGCGAT
CTGTCTATTTCGTTCATCCATAGTTGCCTGACTCCCCGTCGTGTAGATAACTACGATACGGGAGGGCTTA
CCATCTGGCCCCAGTGCTGCAATGATACCGCGAGACCCACGCTCACCGGCTCCAGATTTATCAGCAATAA
ACCAGCCAGCCGGAAGGGCCGAGCGCAGAAGTGGTCCTGCAACTTTATCCGCCTCCATCCAGTCTATTAA
TTGTTGCCGGGAAGCTAGAGTAAGTAGTTCGCCAGTTAATAGTTTGCGCAACGTTGTTGCCATTGCTGCA
GGCATCGTGGTGTCACGCTCGTCGTTTGGTATGGCTTCATTCAGCTCCGGTTCCCAACGATCAAGGCGAG
TTACATGATCCCCCATGTTGTGCAAAAAAGCGGTTAGCTCCTTCGGTCCTCCGATCGTTGTCAGAAGTAA
GTTGGCCGCAGTGTTATCACTCATGGTTATGGCAGCACTGCATAATTCTCTTACTGTCATGCCATCCGTA
AGATGCTTTTCTGTGACTGGTGAGTACTCAACCAAGTCATTCTGAGAATAGTGTATGCGGCGACCGAGTT
GCTCTTGCCCGGCGTCAACACGGGATAATACCGCGCCACATAGCAGAACTTTAAAAGTGCTCATCATTGG
AAAACGTTCTTCGGGGCGAAAACTCTCAAGGATCTTACCGCTGTTGAGATCCAGTTCGATGTAACCCACT
CGTGCACCCAACTGATCTTCAGCATCTTTTACTTTCACCAGCGTTTCTGGGTGAGCAAAAACAGGAAGGC
AAAATGCCGCAAAAAAGGGAATAAGGGCGACACGGAAATGTTGAATACTCATACTCTTCCTTTTTCAATA
TTATTGAAGCATTTATCAGGGTTATTGTCTCATGAGCGGATACATATTTGAATGTATTTAGAAAAATAAA
CAAATAGGGGTTCCGCGCACATTTCCCCGAAAAGTGCCACCTGACGTCTAAGAAACCATTATTATCATGA
CATTAACCTATAAAAATAGGCGTATCACGAGGCCCTTTCGTCTTCAAGAATTAGCTTGGCCATTGCATAC
GTTGTATCCATATCATAATATGTACATTTATATTGGCTCATGTCCAACATTACCGCCATGTTGACATTGA
TTATTGACTAGTTATTAATAGTAATCAATTACGGGGTCATTAGTTCATAGCCCATATATGGAGT
Features (pLannotate 1.2.2; 17 found; start..end, strand, type, name):
    309..512     +  promoter       CMV promoter: human cytomegalovirus (CMV) immediate early promoter
    513..688     +  LTR            5' LTR (truncated): truncated long terminal repeat from Moloney murine sarcoma virus
    810..1084    +  misc_feature   MESV Ψ (fragment): packaging signal of murine embryonic stem cell virus
   1151..1567    +  CDS            gag (truncated): truncated Moloney murine leukemia virus (MMLV) gag gene lacking the start codon
   1591..1831    +  promoter       U6 promoter: RNA polymerase III promoter for human U6 snRNA
   1910..2409    +  promoter       PGK promoter: mouse phosphoglycerate kinase 1 promoter
   2430..3029    +  CDS            PuroR: puromycin N-acetyltransferase; pac from Streptomyces alboniger; confers resistance to puromycin
   3096..3168    +  CDS            env (fragment): murine leukemia virus gPr80 envelope polyprotein precursor; env; proteolytically cleaved into gp70SU and p15TM subunits
   3210..3635    +  LTR            3' LTR (ΔU3): self-inactivating 3' long terminal repeat (LTR) from Moloney murine leukemia virus
   3704..3744    +  CDS            rop (fragment): Rop protein, which maintains plasmids at low copy number; rop
   3846..3884    +  misc_feature   bom (fragment): basis of mobility region from pBR322
   3901..4230    +  promoter       SV40 promoter: SV40 enhancer and early promoter
   4236..4337    +  misc_feature   bom (fragment): basis of mobility region from pBR322
   4523..5111    -  rep_origin     ori: high-copy-number ColE1/pMB1/pBR322/pUC origin of replication
   5282..6142    -  CDS            AmpR: β-lactamase; bla; confers resistance to ampicillin, carbenicillin, and related antibiotics
   6143..6247    -  promoter       AmpR promoter: bla
   6433..308     +  enhancer       CMV enhancer (across the origin): human cytomegalovirus immediate early enhancer
