[The description below was written by a language model from this plasmid's Addgene catalogue record and pLannotate feature annotations shown in this document.]
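Description:
pSIREN-RetroQ-BPTF-sh3 is a self-inactivating retroviral shRNA expression plasmid built on the commercial pSIREN-RetroQ backbone and designed to knock down BPTF in mammalian cells. It is propagated in E. coli from a high-copy ColE1/pUC-type origin under ampicillin selection (β-lactamase with its own promoter). The full sequence record is about 6.5 kb. The record does not state the species of the BPTF target and gives no details of the hairpin itself. The hairpin is not annotated as a separate feature, but the catalogue entry indicates it was cloned between retained BamHI and EcoRI sites, and the U6 sequencing primer suggests it sits immediately downstream of the U6 promoter.

The viral transcript is driven by a hybrid 5' element in which the CMV enhancer and promoter are fused to a truncated murine sarcoma virus LTR, which gives strong genomic RNA production in transfected packaging cells. This is followed by a Ψ packaging signal and a truncated, start-codon-less gag segment that aids encapsidation without encoding viral protein. Within the proviral region, the human U6 RNA polymerase III promoter transcribes the BPTF short hairpin. A separate mouse PGK promoter drives puromycin N-acetyltransferase, so transduced cells can be selected with puromycin. The ΔU3 3' LTR is copied to the 5' end during reverse transcription, silencing LTR promoter activity in the integrated provirus and leaving expression to the internal U6 and PGK promoters. An SV40 enhancer/early promoter and small pBR322-derived fragments lie in the plasmid backbone outside the LTRs. The construct is suited to producing retrovirus for stable BPTF depletion, and the associated publication concerns BPTF's influence on NK cell activity.
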