Addgene plasmid #73667: pSIREN-RetroQ-BPTF-sh3
Purpose: pSIREN-RetroQ vector containing shRNA sequence to BPTF
Depositing lab: Joe Landry. Depositing organization: Virginia Commonwealth University. Publication: BPTF inhibits NK cell activity and the abundance of natural cytotoxicity receptor co-ligands. Mayes K, Elsayed Z, Alhazmi A, Waters M, Alkhatib SG, Roberts M, Song C, Peterson K, Chan V, Ailaney N, Malapati P, Blevins T, Lisnic B, Dumur CI, Landry JW. Oncotarget. 2017 May 12;8(38):64344-64357. doi: 10.18632/oncotarget.17834. eCollection 2017 Sep 8. PubMed 28969075.
Backbone
  Vector backbone: pSIREN RetroQ
  Backbone manufacturer: Clonetech
  Vector type: Retroviral
  Selectable markers: Puromycin
Growth in bacteria
  Bacterial resistance: Ampicillin, 100 μg/mL
  Growth temperature: 37°C
  Growth strain: NEB Stable
  Copy number: High Copy
Gene/Insert
  Cloning method: Restriction Enzyme; 5′ cloning site BamHI (not destroyed); 3′ cloning site EcoRI (not destroyed)
  Sequencing primers: 5′ U6 Promoter
Terms and licenses: Academic/Nonprofit Terms; Industry Terms
How to cite: pSIREN-RetroQ-BPTF-sh3 was a gift from Joe Landry (Addgene plasmid # 73667 ; http://n2t.net/addgene:73667 ; RRID:Addgene_73667)
