>Addgene plasmid #73667 | pSIREN-RetroQ-BPTF-sh3 | addgene partial sequence | sequence record 140345 | MSCV-rev 5'-CAGCGGGGCTGCTAAAGCGCATGC-3'
TCACGCGTAAAAAACGACGATGACTCCGATTATTCTCTTGAAATAATCGGAGTCATCGTCGCGGATCCTC
GTCCTTTCCACAAGATATATAAAGCCAAGAAATCGAAATACTTTCAAGTTACGGTAAGCATATGATAGTC
CATTTTAAAACATAATTTTAAAACTGCAAACTACCCAAGAAATTATTACTTTCTACGTCACGTATTTTGT
ACTAATATCTTTGTGTTTACAGTCAAATTAATTCTAATTATCTCTCTAACAGCCTTGTATCGTATATGCA
AATATGAAGGAATCATGGGAAATAGGCCCTCTTCCTGCCCAGATCTTCAATTCCGGCGCCTAGAGAAGGA
GTGAGGGCTGGATAAAGGGAGGATCGAGGCGGGGTCGAACGAGGAGGTTCAAGGGGGAGAGACGGGGCGG
ATGGAGGAAGAGGAGGCGGAGGCTTAGGGTGTACAAAGGGCTTGACCCAGGGAGGGGGGTCAAAAGCCAA
GGCTTCCCAGGTCACGATGTAGGGGACCTGGTCTGGGTGTCCATGCGGGCCA
