>Addgene plasmid #73667 | pSIREN-RetroQ-BPTF-sh3 | addgene partial sequence | sequence record 140667 | hU6-F 5'-GAGGGCCTATTTCCCATGATT-3'
TAGAGAGATAATTAGAATTAATTTGACTGTAAACACAAAGATATTAGTACAAAATACGTGACGTAGAAAG
TAATAATTTCTTGGGTAGTTTGCAGTTTTAAAATTATGTTTTAAAATGGACTATCATATGCTTACCGTAA
CTTGAAAGTATTTCGATTTCTTGGCTTTATATATCTTGTGGAAAGGACGAGGATCCGCGACGATGACTCC
GATTATTTCAAGAGAATAATCGGAGTCATCGTCGTTTTTTACGCGTGAATTCTACCGGGTAGGGGAGGCG
CTTTTCCCAAGGCAGTCTGGAGCATGCGCTTTAGCAGCCCCGCTGGGCACTTGGCGCTACACAAGTGGCC
TCTGGCCTCGCACACATTCCACATCCACCGGTAGGCGCCAACCGGCTCCGTTCTTTGGTGGCCCCTTCGC
GCCACCTTCTACTCCTCCCCTAGTCAGGAAGTTCCCCCCCGCCCCGCAGCTCGCGTCGTGCAGGACGTGA
CAAATGGAAGTAGCACGTCTCACTAGTCTCGTGCAGATGGACAGCACCGCTGAGCAATGGAAGCGGGTAG
GCCTTTGGGGCAGCGGCCAATAGCAGCTTTGCTCCTTCGCTTTCTGGGCTCAGAGGCTGGGAAGGGGTGG
GTCCGGGGGCGGGCTCAGGGGCGGGCTCAGGGGCGGGGCGGGCGCCCGAAGGTCCTCCGGAGGCCCGGCA
TTCTGCACGCTTCAAAAGCGCACGTCTGCCGCGCTGTTCTCCTCTTCCTCATCTCCGGGCCTTTCGACCT
GCA
